>Addgene plasmid #240278 | pIDTsmart-PLRS-4xLtR-ITR-GFP | addgene full sequence | sequence record 481569 | Addgene NGS Result
CCCGTGTAAAACGACGGCCAGTTTATCTAGTCAGCTTGATTCTAGCTGATCGTGGACCGGAAGGTGAGCC
AGTGAGTTGATTGCAGTCCAGTTACGCTGGAGTCTGAGGCTCGTCCTGAATGATATGCGACCGCCGGAGG
GTTGCGTTTGAGACGGGCGACAGATCCAGTCGCGCTGCTCTCGTCGATCCGCTAGGGCGGCCGCAAATAC
CTGCAGGCAGCTGCGCGCTCGCTCGCTCACTGAGGCCGCCCGGGCAAAGCCCGGGCGTCGGGCGACCTTT
GGTCGCCCGGCCTCAGTGAGCGAGCGAGCGCGCAGAGAGGGAGTGGCCAACTCCATCACTAGGGGTTCCT
GCGGCCGCTCGGTCCGCACGTGGTTACCTACAAAATCAGAAGGACAGGGAAGGGAGCAGTGGTTCACGCC
TGTAATCCCAGCAATTTGGGAGGCCAAGGTGGGTAGATCACCTGAGATTAGGAGTTGGAGACCAGCCTGG
CCAATATGGTGAAACCCCGTCTCTACCAAAAAAACAAAAATTAGCTGAGCCTGGTCATGCATGCCTGGAA
TCCCAACAACTCGGGAGGCTGAGGCAGGAGAATCGCTTGAACCCAGGAGGCGGAGATTGCAGTGAGCCAA
GATTGTGCCACTGCACTCCAGCTTGGTTCCCAATAGACCCCGCAGGCCCTACAGGTTGTCTTCCCAACTT
GCCCCTTGCTCCATACCACCCCCCTCCACCCCATAATATTATAGAAGGACACCTAGTCAGACAAAATGAT
GCAACTTAATTTTATTAGGACAAGGCTGGTGGGCACTGGAGTGGCAACTTCCAGGGCCAGGAGAGGCACT
GGGGAGGGGTCACAGGGATGCCACCCGTAGATCTCTCGAGCAGCGCTGCTCGAGGCAAGCTTACTTGAGC
TCGAGATCTGAGTACTTGTACAGCTCGTCCATGCCGAGAGTGATCCCGGCGGCGGTCACGAACTCCAGCA
GGACCATGTGATCGCGCTTCTCGTTGGGGTCTTTGCTCAGGGCGGACTGGGTGCTCAGGTAGTGGTTGTC
GGGCAGCAGCACGGGGCCGTCGCCGATGGGGGTGTTCTGCTGGTAGTGGTCGGCGAGCTGCACGCTGCCG
TCCTCGATGTTGTGGCGGATCTTGAAGTTCACCTTGATGCCGTTCTTCTGCTTGTCGGCCATGATATAGA
CGTTGTGGCTGTTGTAGTTGTACTCCAGCTTGTGCCCCAGGATGTTGCCGTCCTCCTTGAAGTCGATGCC
CTTCAGCTCGATGCGGTTCACCAGGGTGTCGCCCTCGAACTTCACCTCGGCGCGGGTCTTGTAGTTGCCG
TCGTCCTTGAAGAAGATGGTGCGCTCCTGGACGTAGCCTTCGGGCATGGCGGACTTGAAGAAGTCGTGCT
GCTTCATGTGGTCGGGGTAGCGGCTGAAGCACTGCACGCCGTAGGTCAGGGTGGTCACGAGGGTGGGCCA
GGGCACGGGCAGCTTGCCGGTGGTGCAGATGAACTTCAGGGTCAGCTTGCCGTAGGTGGCATCGCCCTCG
CCCTCGCCGGACACGCTGAACTTGTGGCCGTTTACGTCGCCGTCCAGCTCGACCAGGATGGGCACCACCC
CGGTGAACAGCTCCTCGCCCTTGCTCACCATTCAGAATTCAATCGATGTTCGAATCCCAATTCTTTGCCA
AAGTGATGGGCCAGCACACAGACCAGCACGTTGCCCAGGAGCTGTGGGAGGAAGATAAGAGGTATGAACA
TGATTAGCAAAAGGGCCTAGCTTGGACTCAGAATAATCCAGCCTTATCCCAACCATAAAATAAAAGCAGA
ATGGTAGCTGGATTGTAGCTGCTATTAGCAATATGAAACCTCTTACATCAGTTACAATTTATATGCAGAA
ATATTTATATGCAGAAATATTGCTATTGCCTTAACCCAGAAATTATCACTGTTATTCTTTAGAATGGTGC
AAAGAGGCATGATACATTGTATCATTATTGCCCTGAAAGAAAGAGATTAGGGAAAGTATTAGAAATAAGA
TAAACAAAAAAGTATATTAAAAGAAGAAAGCATTTTTTGTGGGCCTATAGACTCTATAGGCGGTACTTAC
GTCACTCTTGGCACGGGGAATCCGCGTTCCAATGCACCGTTCCCGGCCGGGATTCGAATCCGCGGAGGCT
GGATCGGTCCCGGTGTCTTCTATGGAGGTCAAAACAGCGTGGATGGCGTCTCCAGGCGATCTGACGGTTC
ACTAAACGAGCTCTGCTTATATAGACCTCCCACCGTACACGCCTACCGCCCATTTGCGTCAATGGGGCGG
AGTTGTTACGACATTTTGGAAAGTCCCGTTGATTTTGGTGCCAAAACAAACTCCCATTGACGTCAATGGG
GTGGAGACTTGGAAATCCCCGTGAGTCAAACCGCTATCCACGCCCATTGATGTACTGCCAAAACCGCATC
ACCATGGTAATAGCGATGACTAATACGTAGATGTACTGCCAAGTAGGAAAGTCCCATAAGGTCATGTACT
GGGCATAATGCCAGGCGGGCCATTTACCGTCATTGACGTCAATAGGGGGCGTACTTGGCATATGATACAC
TTGATGTACTGCCAAGTGGGCAGTTTACCGTAAATACTCCACCCATTGACGTCAATGGAAAGTCCCTATT
GGCGTTACTATGGGAACATACGTCATTATTGACGTCAATGGGCGGGGGTCGTTGGGCGGTCAGCCAGGCG
GGCCATTTACCGTAAGTTATGTAACGCGGAACTCCATATATGGGCTATGAACTAATGACCCCGTAATTGA
TTACTATTAATAACTAGACGCGTGCGGCCGCAGGAACCCCTAGTGATGGAGTTGGCCACTCCCTCTCTGC
GCGCTCGCTCGCTCACTGAGGCCGGGCGACCAAAGGTCGCCCGACGCCCGGGCGGCCTCAGTGAGCGAGC
GAGCGCGCAGCTGCCTGCAGGCTCGATCCGCTCGCACCCCTAGGGGTACCTCGGGCAGGAAGAGGGCCTA
TTTCCCATGATTCCTTCATATTTGCATATACGATACAAGGCTGTTAGAGAGATAATTAGAATTAATTTGA
CTGTAAACACAAAGATATTAGTACAAAATACGTGACGTAGAAAGTAATAATTTCTTGGGTAGTTTGCAGT
TTTAAAATTATGTTTTAAAATGGACTATCATATGCTTACCGTAACTTGAAAGTATTTCGATTTCTTGGCT
TTATATATCTTGTGGAAAGGACGAAACACCGCCCGTATGGTGGAATCGGTAGACACAAGGGATTCTAAAT
CCCTCGGCGTTCGCGCTGTGCGGGTTCAAGTCCCGCTGCGGGCATTTTTTGCTAGGGGTACCTCGGGCAG
GAAGAGGGCCTATTTCCCATGATTCCTTCATATTTGCATATACGATACAAGGCTGTTAGAGAGATAATTA
GAATTAATTTGACTGTAAACACAAAGATATTAGTACAAAATACGTGACGTAGAAAGTAATAATTTCTTGG
GTAGTTTGCAGTTTTAAAATTATGTTTTAAAATGGACTATCATATGCTTACCGTAACTTGAAAGTATTTC
GATTTCTTGGCTTTATATATCTTGTGGAAAGGACGAAACACCGCCCGTATGGTGGAATCGGTAGACACAA
GGGATTCTAAATCCCTCGGCGTTCGCGCTGTGCGGGTTCAAGTCCCGCTGCGGGCATTTTTTGCTAGGGG
TACCTCGGGCAGGAAGAGGGCCTATTTCCCATGATTCCTTCATATTTGCATATACGATACAAGGCTGTTA
GAGAGATAATTAGAATTAATTTGACTGTAAACACAAAGATATTAGTACAAAATACGTGACGTAGAAAGTA
ATAATTTCTTGGGTAGTTTGCAGTTTTAAAATTATGTTTTAAAATGGACTATCATATGCTTACCGTAACT
TGAAAGTATTTCGATTTCTTGGCTTTATATATCTTGTGGAAAGGACGAAACACCGCCCGTATGGTGGAAT
CGGTAGACACAAGGGATTCTAAATCCCTCGGCGTTCGCGCTGTGCGGGTTCAAGTCCCGCTGCGGGCATT
TTTTGCTAGGGGTACCTCGGGCAGGAAGAGGGCCTATTTCCCATGATTCCTTCATATTTGCATATACGAT
ACAAGGCTGTTAGAGAGATAATTAGAATTAATTTGACTGTAAACACAAAGATATTAGTACAAAATACGTG
ACGTAGAAAGTAATAATTTCTTGGGTAGTTTGCAGTTTTAAAATTATGTTTTAAAATGGACTATCATATG
CTTACCGTAACTTGAAAGTATTTCGATTTCTTGGCTTTATATATCTTGTGGAAAGGACGAAACACCGCCC
GTATGGTGGAATCGGTAGACACAAGGGATTCTAAATCCCTCGGCGTTCGCGCTGTGCGGGTTCAAGTCCC
GCTGCGGGCATTTTTTGCTAGTTATTAATAGTAATCAATTACGGGGTCATTAGTTCATAGCCCATATATG
GAGTTCCGCGTTACATAACTTACGGTAAATGGCCCGCCTGGCTGACCGCCCAACGACCCCCGCCCATTGA
CGTCAATAATGACGTATGTTCCCATAGTAACGCCAATAGGGACTTTCCATTGACGTCAATGGGTGGAGTA
TTTACGGTAAACTGCCCACTTGGCAGTACATCAAGTGTATCATATGCCAAGTACGCCCCCTATTGACGTC
AATGACGGTAAATGGCCCGCCTGGCATTATGCCCAGTACATGACCTTATGGGACTTTCCTACTTGGCAGT
ACATCTACGTATTAGTCATCGCTATTACCATGGTGATGCGGTTTTGGCAGTACATCAATGGGCGTGGATA
GCGGTTTGACTCACGGGGATTTCCAAGTCTCCACCCCATTGACGTCAATGGGAGTTTGTTTTGGCACCAA
AATCAACGGGACTTTCCAAAATGTCGTAACAACTCCGCCCCATTGACGCAAATGGGCGGTAGGCGTGTAC
GGTGGGAGGTCTATATAAGCAGAGCTCTCTGGCTAACTAGAGAACCCACTGCTTACTGGCTTATCGAAAT
TAATACGACTCACTATAGGGAGACCCAAGCTGGCTAGCGTTTAAACTTAAGCTTGCCGCCACCATGGAAG
AGCAATACCGCCCGGAAGAGATAGAATCCAAAGTACAGCTTCATTGGGATGAGAAGCGCACATTTGAAGT
AACCGAAGACGAGAGCAAAGAGAAGTATTACTGCCTGTCTATCCTCCCCTATCCTTCTGGTCGACTACAC
ATGGGCCACGTACGTAACTACACCATCGGTGACGTGATCGCCCGCTACCAGCGTATGCTGGGCAAAAACG
TCCTGCAGCCGATCGGCTGGGACGCGTTTGGTCTGCCTGCGGAAGGCGCGGCGGTGAAAAACAACACCGC
TCCGGCACCGTGGACGTACGACAACATCGCGTATATGAAAAACCAGCTCAAAATGCTGGGCTTTGGTTAT
GACTGGAGCCGCGAGCTGGCAACCTGTACGCCGGAATACTACCGTTGGGAACAGAAATTCTTCACCGAGC
TGTATAAAAAAGGCCTGGTATATAAGAAGACTTCTGCGGTCAACTGGTGTCCGAACGACCAGACCGTACT
GGCGAACGAACAAGTTATCGACGGCTGCTGCTGGCGCTGCGATACCAAAGTTGAACGTAAAGAGATCCCG
CAGTGGTTTATCAAAATCACTGCTTACGCTGACGAGCTGCTCAACGATCTGGATAAACTGGATCACTGGC
CAGACACCGTTAAAACCATGCAGCGTAACTGGATCGGTCGTTCCGAAGGCGTGGAGATCACCTTCAACGT
TAACGACTATGACAACACGCTGACCGTTTACACTACCCGCCCGGACGCGTTTATGGGTTGTACCTACCTG
GCGGTAGCTGCGGGTCATCCGCTGGCGCAGAAAGCGGCGGAAAATAATCCTGAACTGGCGGCCTTTATTG
ACGAATGCCGTAACACCAAAGTTGCCGAAGCTGAAATGGCGACGATGGAGAAAAAAGGCGTCGATACTGG
CTTTAAAGCGGTTCACCCATTAACGGGCGAAGAAATTCCCGTTTGGGCAGCAAACTTCGTATTGATGGAG
TACGGCACGGGCGCAGTTATGGCGGTACCGGGGCACGACCAGCGCGACTACGAGTTTGCCTCTAAATACG
GCCTGAACATCAAACCGGTTATCCTGGCAGCTGACGGCTCTGAGCCAGATCTTTCTCAGCAAGCCCTGAC
TGAAAAAGGCGTGCTGTTCAACTCTGGCGAGTTCAACGGTCTTGACCATGAAGCGGCCTTCAACGCCATC
GCCGATAAACTGACTGCGATGGGCGTTGGCGAGCGTAAAGTGAACTACCGCCTGCGCGACTGGGGTGTTT
CCCGTCAGCGTTACTGGGGCGCGCCGATTCCGATGGTGACTCTAGAAGACGGTACCGTAATGCCGACCCC
GGACGACCAGCTGCCGGTGATCCTGCCGGAAGATGTGGTAATGGACGGCATTACCAGCCCGATTAAAGCA
GATCCGGAGTGGGCGAAAACTACCGTTAACGGTATGCCAGCACTGCGTGAAACCGACACTTTCGACACCT
TTATGGAGTCCTCCTGGATCTATGCGCGCTACACTTGCCCGCAGTACAAAGAAGGTATGCTGGATTCCGA
AGCGGCTAACTACTGGCTGCCGGTGGATATCGCTATTGGTGGTATTGAACACGCCATTATGGGTCTGCTC
TACTTCCGCTTCTTCCACAAACTGATGCGTGATGCAGGCATGGTGAACTCTGACGAACCAGCGAAACAGT
TGCTGTGTCAGGGTATGGTGCTGGCAGATGCCTTCTACTATGTTGGCGAAAACGGCGAACGTAACTGGGT
TTCCCCGGTTGATGCTATCGTTGAACGTGACGAGAAAGGCCGTATCGTGAAAGCGAAAGATGCGGCAGGC
CATGAACTGGTTTATACCGGCATGAGCAAAATGTCCAAGTCGAAGAACAACGGTATCGACCCGCAGGTGA
TGGTTGAACGTTACGGCGCGGACACCGTTCGTCTGTTTATGATGTTTGCTTCTCCGGCTGATATGACTCT
CGAATGGCAGGAATCCGGTGTGGAAGGGGCTAACCGCTTCCTGAAACGTGTCTGGAAACTGGTTTACGAG
CACACAGCAAAAGGTGATGTTGCGGCACTGAACGTTGATGCGCTGACTGAAAATCAGAAAGCGCTGCGTC
GCGATGTGCATAAAACGATCGCTAAAGTGACCGATGATATCGGCCGTCGTCAGACCTTCAACACCGCAAT
TGCGGCGATTATGGAGCTGATGAACAAACTGGCGAAAGCACCAACCGATGGCGAGCAGGATCGCGCTCTG
ATGCAGGAAGCACTGCTGGCCGTTGTCCGTATGCTTAACCCGTTCACCCCGCACATCTGCTTCACGCTGT
GGCAGGAACTGAAAGGCGAAGGCGATATCGACAACGCGCCGTGGCCGGTTGCTGACGAAAAAGCGATGGT
GGAAGACTCCACGCTGGTCGTGGTGCAGGTTAACGGTAAAGTCCGTGCCAAAATCACCGTTCCGGTGGAC
GCAACGGAAGAACAGGTTCGCGAACGTGCTGGCCAGGAACATCTGGTAGCAAAATATCTTGATGGCGTTA
CTGTACGTAAAGTGATTTACGTACCAGGTAAACTCCTCAATCTGGTCGTTGGCGGGCCCGTTTAACTCGA
GTCTAGAGGGCCCGTTTAAACCCGCTGATCAGCCTCGACTGTGCCTTCTAGTTGCCAGCCATCTGTTGTT
TGCCCCTCCCCCGTGCCTTCCTTGACCCTGGAAGGTGCCACTCCCACTGTCCTTTCCTAATAAAATGAGG
AAATTGCATCGCATTGTCTGAGTAGGTGTCATTCTATTCTGGGGGGTGGGGTGGGGCAGGACAGCAAGGG
GGAGGATTGGGAAGACAATAGCAGGCATGCTGGGGATGCGGTGGGCTCTATGGCTTCTGAGGCGGAAAGA
ACCCTAGGGGTGCGAGCGGATCGAGCAGTGTCGATCACTACTGGACCGCGAGCTGTGCTGCGACCCGTGA
TCTTACGGCATTATACGTATGATCGGTCCACGATCAGCTAGATTATCTAGTCAGCTTGATGTCATAGCTG
TTTCCTGAGGCTCAATACTGACCATTTAAATCATACCTGACCTCCATAGCAGAAAGTCAAAAGCCTCCGA
CCGGAGGCTTTTGACTTGATCGGCACGTAAGAGGTTCCAACTTTCACCATAATGAAATAAGATCACTACC
GGGCGTATTTTTTGAGTTATCGAGATTTTCAGGAGCTAAGGAAGCTAAAATGAGCCATATTCAACGGGAA
ACGTCTTGCTTGAAGCCGCGATTAAATTCCAACATGGATGCTGATTTATATGGGTATAAATGGGCTCGCG
ATAATGTCGGGCAATCAGGTGCGACAATCTATCGATTGTATGGGAAGCCCGATGCGCCAGAGTTGTTTCT
GAAACATGGCAAAGGTAGCGTTGCCAATGATGTTACAGATGAGATGGTCAGGCTAAACTGGCTGACGGAA
TTTATGCCTCTTCCGACCATCAAGCATTTTATCCGTACTCCTGATGATGCATGGTTACTCACCACTGCGA
TCCCAGGGAAAACAGCATTCCAGGTATTAGAAGAATATCCTGATTCAGGTGAAAATATTGTTGATGCGCT
GGCAGTGTTCCTGCGCCGGTTGCATTCGATTCCTGTTTGTAATTGTCCTTTTAACGGCGATCGCGTATTT
CGTCTCGCTCAGGCGCAATCACGAATGAATAACGGTTTGGTTGGTGCGAGTGATTTTGATGACGAGCGTA
ATGGCTGGCCTGTTGAACAAGTCTGGAAAGAAATGCATAAACTCTTGCCATTCTCACCGGATTCAGTCGT
CACTCATGGTGATTTCTCACTTGATAACCTTATTTTTGACGAGGGGAAATTAATAGGTTGTATTGATGTT
GGACGAGTCGGAATCGCAGACCGATACCAGGATCTTGCCATCCTATGGAACTGCCTCGGTGAGTTTTCTC
CTTCATTACAGAAACGGCTTTTTCAAAAATATGGTATTGATAATCCTGATATGAATAAATTGCAGTTTCA
CTTGATGCTCGATGAGTTTTTCTAATGAGGACCTAAATGTAATCACCTGGCTCACCTTCGGGTGGGCCTT
TCTGCGTTGCTGGCGTTTTTCCATAGGCTCCGCCCCCCTGACGAGCATCACAAAAATCGATGCTCAAGTC
AGAGGTGGCGAAACCCGACAGGACTATAAAGATACCAGGCGTTTCCCCCTGGAAGCTCCCTCGTGCGCTC
TCCTGTTCCGACCCTGCCGCTTACCGGATACCTGTCCGCCTTTCTCCCTTCGGGAAGCGTGGCGCTTTCT
CATAGCTCACGCTGTAGGTATCTCAGTTCGGTGTAGGTCGTTCGCTCCAAGCTGGGCTGTGTGCACGAAC
CCCCCGTTCAGCCCGACCGCTGCGCCTTATCCGGTAACTATCGTCTTGAGTCCAACCCGGTAAGACACGA
CTTATCGCCACTGGCAGCAGCCACTGGTAACAGGATTAGCAGAGCGAGGTATGTAGGCGGTGCTACAGAG
TTCTTGAAGTGGTGGCCTAACTACGGCTACACTAGAAGAACAGTATTTGGTATCTGCGCTCTGCTGAAGC
CAGTTACCTCGGAAAAAGAGTTGGTAGCTCTTGATCCGGCAAACAAACCACCGCTGGTAGCGGTGGTTTT
TTTGTTTGCAAGCAGCAGATTACGCGCAGAAAAAAAGGATCTCAAGAAGATCCTTTGATTTTCTACCGAA
GAAAGGCCCA
Features (pLannotate 1.2.2; 33 found; start..end, strand, type, name):
      5..22      -  CDS            lacZα (fragment): LacZα fragment of β-galactosidase; lacZ fragment
    210..350     -  repeat_region  AAV2 ITR: inverted terminal repeat of adeno-associated virus serotype 2 inverted
    390..866     -  polyA_signal   hGH poly(A) signal: human growth hormone polyadenylation signal
    904..923     -  misc_feature   MCS (fragment): multiple cloning site
    925..1641    -  CDS            EGFP: EGFP is a basic (constitutively fluorescent) green fluorescent protein published in 1996, derived from Aequorea victoria. It is reported to be a rapidly-maturing weak dimer with moderate acid sensitivity.
   1671..1718    -  CDS            HBB (fragment): HBB_COLGU - Experimental evidence at transcript level: Swiss-Prot protein existence level 2. Involved in oxygen transport from the lung to the various peripheral tissues. From Colobus guereza (Mantled guereza) (Eastern black-and-white colobus monkey).
   1722..2068    -  intron         β-globin intron (fragment): internally truncated intron from human β-globin
   2073..2100    -  intron         CMV intron (fragment): modified intron A from human cytomegalovirus (CMV)
   2249..2452    -  promoter       CMV promoter: human cytomegalovirus (CMV) immediate early promoter
   2453..2756    -  enhancer       CMV enhancer: human cytomegalovirus immediate early enhancer
   2867..2894    -  repeat_region  AAV2 ITR (fragment): inverted terminal repeat of adeno-associated virus serotype 2 inverted
   2923..2950    -  repeat_region  AAV2 ITR (fragment): inverted terminal repeat of adeno-associated virus serotype 2 inverted
   3002..3242    +  promoter       U6 promoter: RNA polymerase III promoter for human U6 snRNA
   3251..3332    +  tRNA           tRNA(CUA): amber suppressor variant of an E. coli leucine tRNA (Wu et al., 2004)
   3364..3604    +  promoter       U6 promoter: RNA polymerase III promoter for human U6 snRNA
   3613..3694    +  tRNA           tRNA(CUA): amber suppressor variant of an E. coli leucine tRNA (Wu et al., 2004)
   3726..3966    +  promoter       U6 promoter: RNA polymerase III promoter for human U6 snRNA
   3975..4056    +  tRNA           tRNA(CUA): amber suppressor variant of an E. coli leucine tRNA (Wu et al., 2004)
   4088..4328    +  promoter       U6 promoter: RNA polymerase III promoter for human U6 snRNA
   4337..4418    +  tRNA           tRNA(CUA): amber suppressor variant of an E. coli leucine tRNA (Wu et al., 2004)
   4489..4792    +  enhancer       CMV enhancer: human cytomegalovirus immediate early enhancer
   4793..4996    +  promoter       CMV promoter: human cytomegalovirus (CMV) immediate early promoter
   4992..5025    +  LTR            5' LTR (truncated) (fragment): truncated 5' long terminal repeat (LTR) from HIV-1
   5041..5059    +  promoter       T7 promoter: promoter for bacteriophage T7 RNA polymerase
   5104..7695    +  CDS            AnapRS: aminoacyl-tRNA synthetase specific for the fluorescent amino acid Anap (Chatterjee et al., 2013) evolved from an E. coli leucyl-tRNA synthetase
   7739..7963    +  polyA_signal   bGH poly(A) signal: bovine growth hormone polyadenylation signal
   7967..7983    +  promoter       SV40 promoter (fragment): SV40 enhancer and early promoter
   8175..8206    +  terminator     tonB terminator: bidirectional E. coli tonB-P14 transcription terminator
   8207..8309    +  promoter       cat promoter: promoter of the E. coli cat gene encoding chloramphenicol acetyltransferase
   8310..9125    +  CDS            KanR: aminoglycoside phosphotransferase; aph(3')-Ia; confers resistance to kanamycin in bacteria or G418 (Geneticin®) in eukaryotes
   9149..9176    +  terminator     T7Te terminator: phage T7 early transcription terminator
   9188..9775    -  rep_origin     ori: high-copy-number ColE1/pMB1/pBR322/pUC origin of replication
   9797..6       -  terminator     T3Te terminator (fragment) (across the origin): phage T3 early transcription terminator
