[The description below was written by a language model from this plasmid's Addgene catalogue record and pLannotate feature annotations shown in this document.]
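Description:
pIDTsmart-PLRS-4xLtR-ITR-GFP is a 9.8 kb mammalian expression and AAV plasmid built on the pIDTsmart backbone. It combines an AAV2 transgene cassette with the machinery for noncanonical amino acid (ncAA) incorporation on a single plasmid. It is maintained in bacteria through a high-copy ColE1/pUC-type origin and a kanamycin resistance gene driven by the cat promoter, with bacterial terminators (tonB, T7Te, T3Te) insulating the backbone. The record lists a recombination-deficient strain for propagation, which fits the repeat-rich content (ITRs and four tandem tRNA units).

The packageable payload is an EGFP reporter driven by the CMV enhancer/promoter. A chimeric intron region (annotated as β-globin and CMV intron fragments) sits upstream of the coding sequence, and an hGH polyadenylation signal follows it. The cassette is flanked by AAV2 inverted terminal repeats, although one ITR is annotated only as short fragments, so the table does not confirm that it is intact.

Outside the ITRs sit four tandem copies of a human U6 promoter, each driving an amber-suppressor (CUA) tRNA derived from E. coli leucyl tRNA, the "4xLtR" of the name. A second CMV enhancer/promoter drives the PLRS synthetase, terminated by a bGH poly(A) signal. The annotation tool matched this coding sequence to AnapRS, an engineered E. coli leucyl-tRNA synthetase. This indicates that PLRS belongs to the same family, but the record does not specify its substrate or mutations.

According to the stated purpose, the plasmid supplies the EGFP vector genome and the synthetase/tRNA pair during AAV production. Presumably this allows amber codons in a capsid gene supplied on a separate plasmid to be suppressed with an ncAA, giving chemically modifiable virus particles.
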