Addgene plasmid #240278: pIDTsmart-PLRS-4xLtR-ITR-GFP
Purpose: Express AAV2 transgene (EGFP) and PLRS/tRNA for ncAA incorporation
Depositing lab: Abhishek Chatterjee. Depositing organization: Boston College. Publication: An Expanded Toolbox for Versatile Chemical Editing of Adeno-Associated Virus. Pham Q, Glicksman J, Han B, Koo D, Loynd C, Singha Roy SJ, Chatterjee A. Angew Chem Int Ed Engl. 2026 Jan 1:e16157. doi: 10.1002/anie.202516157. PubMed 41479173.
Backbone
  Vector backbone: pIDTsmart
  Vector type: Mammalian Expression, AAV
Growth in bacteria
  Bacterial resistance: Kanamycin, 50 μg/mL
  Growth temperature: 37°C
  Growth strain: NEB Stable
  Copy number: High Copy
Gene/Insert 1
  Gene/Insert name: AAV2-ITR-EGFP
Gene/Insert 2
  Gene/Insert name: PLRS
Gene/Insert 3
  Gene/Insert name: LtR
Terms and licenses: Academic/Nonprofit Terms; Industry Terms: Not Available to Industry
How to cite: pIDTsmart-PLRS-4xLtR-ITR-GFP was a gift from Abhishek Chatterjee (Addgene plasmid # 240278 ; http://n2t.net/addgene:240278 ; RRID:Addgene_240278)
